>Addgene plasmid #221086 | pRS415-TEF1pr-NFAPorig | addgene full sequence | sequence record 438039 | Addgene NGS Result
AAAAAAAAAAAATACAACAAATAAAAAACACTCAATGACCTGACCATTTGATGGAGTTTAAGTCAATACC
TTCTTGAACCATTTCCCATAATGGTGAAAGTTCCCTCAAGAATTTTACTCTGTCAGAAACGGCCTTAACG
ACGTAGTCGATATGGTGCACTCTCAGTACAATCTGCTCTGATGCCGCATAGTTAAGCCAGCCCCGACACC
CGCCAACACCCGCTGACGCGCCCTGACGGGCTTGTCTGCTCCCGGCATCCGCTTACAGACAAGCTGTGAC
CGTCTCCGGGAGCTGCATGTGTCAGAGGTTTTCACCGTCATCACCGAAACGCGCGAGACGAAAGGGCCTC
GTGATACGCCTATTTTTATAGGTTAATGTCATGATAATAATGGTTTCTTAGGACGGATCGCTTGCCTGTA
ACTTACACGCGCCTCGTATCTTTTAATGATGGAATAATTTGGGAATTTACTCTGTGTTTATTTATTTTTA
TGTTTTGTATTTGGATTTTAGAAAGTAAATAAAGAAGGTAGAAGAGTTACGGAATGAAGAAAAAAAAATA
AACAAAGGTTTAAAAAATTTCAACAAAAAGCGTACTTTACATATATATTTATTAGACAAGAAAAGCAGAT
TAAATAGATATACATTCGATTAACGATAAGTAAAATGTAAAATCACAGGATTTTCGTGTGTGGTCTTCTA
CACAGACAAGATGAAACAATTCGGCATTAATACCTGAGAGCAGGAAGAGCAAGATAAAAGGTAGTATTTG
TTGGCGATCCCCCTAGAGTCTTTTACATCTTCGGAAAACAAAAACTATTTTTTCTTTAATTTCTTTTTTT
ACTTTCTATTTTTAATTTATATATTTATATTAAAAAATTTAAATTATAATTATTTTTATAGCACGTGATG
AAAAGGACCCAGGTGGCACTTTTCGGGGAAATGTGCGCGGAACCCCTATTTGTTTATTTTTCTAAATACA
TTCAAATATGTATCCGCTCATGAGACAATAACCCTGATAAATGCTTCAATAATATTGAAAAAGGAAGAGT
ATGAGTATTCAACATTTCCGTGTCGCCCTTATTCCCTTTTTTGCGGCATTTTGCCTTCCTGTTTTTGCTC
ACCCAGAAACGCTGGTGAAAGTAAAAGATGCTGAAGATCAGTTGGGTGCACGAGTGGGTTACATCGAACT
GGATCTCAACAGCGGTAAGATCCTTGAGAGTTTTCGCCCCGAAGAACGTTTTCCAATGATGAGCACTTTT
AAAGTTCTGCTATGTGGCGCGGTATTATCCCGTATTGACGCCGGGCAAGAGCAACTCGGTCGCCGCATAC
ACTATTCTCAGAATGACTTGGTTGAGTACTCACCAGTCACAGAAAAGCATCTTACGGATGGCATGACAGT
AAGAGAATTATGCAGTGCTGCCATAACCATGAGTGATAACACTGCGGCCAACTTACTTCTGACAACGATC
GGAGGACCGAAGGAGCTAACCGCTTTTTTGCACAACATGGGGGATCATGTAACTCGCCTTGATCGTTGGG
AACCGGAGCTGAATGAAGCCATACCAAACGACGAGCGTGACACCACGATGCCTGTAGCAATGGCAACAAC
GTTGCGCAAACTATTAACTGGCGAACTACTTACTCTAGCTTCCCGGCAACAATTAATAGACTGGATGGAG
GCGGATAAAGTTGCAGGACCACTTCTGCGCTCGGCCCTTCCGGCTGGCTGGTTTATTGCTGATAAATCTG
GAGCCGGTGAGCGTGGGTCTCGCGGTATCATTGCAGCACTGGGGCCAGATGGTAAGCCCTCCCGTATCGT
AGTTATCTACACGACGGGGAGTCAGGCAACTATGGATGAACGAAATAGACAGATCGCTGAGATAGGTGCC
TCACTGATTAAGCATTGGTAACTGTCAGACCAAGTTTACTCATATATACTTTAGATTGATTTAAAACTTC
ATTTTTAATTTAAAAGGATCTAGGTGAAGATCCTTTTTGATAATCTCATGACCAAAATCCCTTAACGTGA
GTTTTCGTTCCACTGAGCGTCAGACCCCGTAGAAAAGATCAAAGGATCTTCTTGAGATCCTTTTTTTCTG
CGCGTAATCTGCTGCTTGCAAACAAAAAAACCACCGCTACCAGCGGTGGTTTGTTTGCCGGATCAAGAGC
TACCAACTCTTTTTCCGAAGGTAACTGGCTTCAGCAGAGCGCAGATACCAAATACTGTTCTTCTAGTGTA
GCCGTAGTTAGGCCACCACTTCAAGAACTCTGTAGCACCGCCTACATACCTCGCTCTGCTAATCCTGTTA
CCAGTGGCTGCTGCCAGTGGCGATAAGTCGTGTCTTACCGGGTTGGACTCAAGACGATAGTTACCGGATA
AGGCGCAGCGGTCGGGCTGAACGGGGGGTTCGTGCACACAGCCCAGCTTGGAGCGAACGACCTACACCGA
ACTGAGATACCTACAGCGTGAGCTATGAGAAAGCGCCACGCTTCCCGAAGGGAGAAAGGCGGACAGGTAT
CCGGTAAGCGGCAGGGTCGGAACAGGAGAGCGCACGAGGGAGCTTCCAGGGGGAAACGCCTGGTATCTTT
ATAGTCCTGTCGGGTTTCGCCACCTCTGACTTGAGCGTCGATTTTTGTGATGCTCGTCAGGGGGGCGGAG
CCTATGGAAAAACGCCAGCAACGCGGCCTTTTTACGGTTCCTGGCCTTTTGCTGGCCTTTTGCTCACATG
TTCTTTCCTGCGTTATCCCCTGATTCTGTGGATAACCGTATTACCGCCTTTGAGTGAGCTGATACCGCTC
GCCGCAGCCGAACGACCGAGCGCAGCGAGTCAGTGAGCGAGGAAGCGGAAGAGCGCCCAATACGCAAACC
GCCTCTCCCCGCGCGTTGGCCGATTCATTAATGCAGCTGGCACGACAGGTTTCCCGACTGGAAAGCGGGC
AGTGAGCGCAACGCAATTAATGTGAGTTAGCTCACTCATTAGGCACCCCAGGCTTTACACTTTATGCTTC
CGGCTCGTATGTTGTGTGGAATTGTGAGCGGATAACAATTTCACACAGGAAACAGCTATGACCATGATTA
CGCCAAGCGCGCAATTAACCCTCACTAAAGGGAACAAAAGCTGGAGCTCATAGCTTCAAAATGTTTCTAC
TCCTTTTTTACTCTTCCAGATTTTCTCGGACTCCGCGCATCGCCGTACCACTTCAAAACACCCAAGCACA
GCATACTAAATTTCCCCTCTTTCTTCCTCTAGGGTGTCGTTAATTACCCGTACTAAAGGTTTGGAAAAGA
AAAAAGAGACCGCCTCGTTTCTTTTTCTTCGTCGAAAAAGGCAATAAAAATTTTTATCACGTTTCTTTTT
CTTGAAAATTTTTTTTTTGATTTTTTTCTCTTTCGATGACCTCCCATTGATATTTAAGTTAATAAACGGT
CTTCAATTTCTCAAGTTTCAGTTTCATTTTTCTTGTTCTATTACAACTTTTTTTACTTCTTGCTCATTAG
AAAGAAAGCATAGCAATCTAATCTAAGTTTTCTAGAACTAGTGGATCCATGCAGGCCGTCGTTACCCAAG
AACCTAGTGTTACCGTTAGCCCAGGTGGTACTGTTATACTTACTTGTGGAAGTGGTACGGGTGCCGTCAC
ATCTGGTCATTATGCAAATTGGTTTCAACAAAAACCAGGACAAGCTCCAAGAGCTTTGATTTTTGATACT
GATAAGAAGTATTCTTGGACCCCAGGTAGATTTTCTGGATCTTTGCTGGGAGCAAAGGCAGCTTTGACAA
TATCAGATGCTCAGCCTGAGGACGAAGCCGAGTATTACTGTTCTCTTAGCGACGTGGATGGCTACTTGTT
TGGCGGTGGAACACAACTGACGGTTCTGTCCGGTGGTGGCGGCTCTGGTGGCGGTGGCAGCGGCGGTGGT
GGTTCCGGAGGCGGCGGTTCTCAGGCTGTGGTGACTCAGGAGCCGTCAGTGACTGTGTCCCCAGGAGGGA
CAGTCATTCTCACTTGTGGCTCCGGCACTGGAGCTGTCACCAGTGGTCATTATGCCAACTGGTTCCAGCA
GAAGCCTGGCCAAGCCCCCAGGGCACTTATATTTGACACCGACAAGAAGTATTCCTGGACCCCTGGCCGA
TTCTCAGGCTCCCTCCTTGGGGCCAAGGCTGCCCTGACCATCTCGGATGCGCAGCCTGAAGATGAGGCTG
AGTATTACTGTTCGCTCTCCGACGTTGACGGTTATCTGTTCGGAGGAGGCACCCAGCTGACCGTCCTCTC
CGAGCAGAAGCTGATCAGCGAGGAGGACCTGGAGCAGAAGCTGATCAGCGAGGAGGACCTGGCGGGTGCG
GGTGCGGGTCGCCCCGGGCTGCAGGAATTCGATATCAAGCTTATCGATACCGTCGACCTCGAGTCATGTA
ATTAGTTATGTCACGCTTACATTCACGCCCTCCCCCCACATCCGCTCTAACCGAAAAGGAAGGAGTTAGA
CAACCTGAAGTCTAGGTCCCTATTTATTTTTTTATAGTTATGTTAGTATTAAGAACGTTATTTATATTTC
AAATTTTTCTTTTTTTTCTGTACAGACGCGTGTACGCATGTAACATTATACTGAAAACCTTGCTTGAGAA
GGTTTTGGGACGCTCGAAGGCTTTAATTTGCGGCCGGTACCCAATTCGCCCTATAGTGAGTCGTATTACG
CGCGCTCACTGGCCGTCGTTTTACAACGTCGTGACTGGGAAAACCCTGGCGTTACCCAACTTAATCGCCT
TGCAGCACATCCCCCTTTCGCCAGCTGGCGTAATAGCGAAGAGGCCCGCACCGATCGCCCTTCCCAACAG
TTGCGCAGCCTGAATGGCGAATGG
[124 nt withheld, positions 4855-4978]
C
[91 nt withheld, positions 4980-5070]
A
[49 nt withheld, positions 5072-5120]
CCTTTGACGTTGGAGTCCACGTTCTTT
[37 nt withheld, positions 5148-5184]
ACCCTATCTCGGTCTATTCTTTTGATTTATAAGGGATTTTGCCGATTTCGGCCTATTGGTTAAAAAATGA
GCTGATTTAACAAAAATTTAACGCGAATTTTAACAAAATATTAACGCTTACAATTTCCTGATGCGGTATT
TTCTCCTTACGCATCTGTGCGGTATTTCACACCGCATATCGACCGGTCGAGGAGAACTTCTAGTATATCT
ACATACCTAATATTATTGCCTTATTAAAAATGGAATCCCAACAATTACATCAAAATCCACATTCTCTTCA
AAATCAATTGTCCTGTACTTCCTTGTTCATGTGTGTTCAAAAACGTTATATTTATAGGATAATTATACTC
TATTTCTCAACAAGTAATTGGTTGTTTGGCCGAGCGGTCTAAGGCGCCTGATTCAAGAAATATCTTGACC
GCAGTTAACTGTGGGAATACTCAGGTATCGTAAGATGCAAGAGTTCGAATCTCTTAGCAACCATTATTTT
TTTCCTCAACATAACGAGAACACACAGGGGCGCTATCGCACAGAATCAAATTCGATGACTGGAAATTTTT
TGTTAATTTCAGAGGTCGCCTGACGCATATACCTTTTTCAACTGAAAAATTGGGAGAAAAAGGAAAGGTG
AGAGCGCCGGAACCGGCTTTTCATATAGAATAGAGAAGCGTTCATGACTAAATGCTTGCATCACAATACT
TGAAGTTGACAATATTATTTAAGGACCTATTGTTTTTTCCAATAGGTGGTTAGCAATCGTCTTACTTTCT
AACTTTTCTTACCTTTTACATTTCAGCAATATATATATATATATTTCAAGGATATACCATTCTAATGTCT
GCCCCTAAGAAGATCGTCGTTTTGCCAGGTGACCACGTTGGTCAAGAAATCACAGCCGAAGCCATTAAGG
TTCTTAAAGCTATTTCTGATGTTCGTTCCAATGTCAAGTTCGATTTCGAAAATCATTTAATTGGTGGTGC
TGCTATCGATGCTACAGGTGTTCCACTTCCAGATGAGGCGCTGGAAGCCTCCAAGAAGGCTGATGCCGTT
TTGTTAGGTGCTGTGGGTGGTCCTAAATGGGGTACCGGTAGTGTTAGACCTGAACAAGGTTTACTAAAAA
TCCGTAAAGAACTTCAATTGTACGCCAACTTAAGACCATGTAACTTTGCATCCGACTCTCTTTTAGACTT
ATCTCCAATCAAGCCACAATTTGCTAAAGGTACTGACTTCGTTGTTGTCAGAGAATTAGTGGGAGGTATT
TACTTTGGTAAGAGAAAGGAAGACGATGGTGATGGTGTCGCTTGGGATAGTGAACAATACACCGTTCCAG
AAGTGCAAAGAATCACAAGAATGGCCGCTTTCATGGCCCTACAACATGAGCCACCATTGCCTATTTGGTC
CTTGGATAAAGCTAATGTTTTGGCCTCTTCAAGATTATGGAGAAAAACTGTGGAGGAAACCATCAAGAAC
GAATTCCCTACATTGAAGGTTCAACATCAATTGATTGATTCTGCCGCCATGATCCTAGTTAAGAACCCAA
CCCACCTAAATGGTATTATAATCACCAGCAACATGTTTGGTGATATCATCTCCGATGAAGCCTCCGTTAT
CCCAGGTTCCTTGGGTTTGTTGCCATCTGCGTCCTTGGCCTCTTTGCCAGACAAGAACACCGCATTTGGT
TTGTACGAACCATGCCACGGTTCTGCTCCAGATTTGCCAAAGAATAAGGTCAACCCTATCGCCACTATCT
TGTCTGCTGCAATGATGTTGAAATTGTCATTGAACTTGCCTGAAGAAGGTAAGGCCATTGAAGATGCAGT
TAAAAAGGTTTTGGATGCAGGTATCAGAACTGGTGATTTAGGTGGTTCCAACAGTACCACCGAAGTCGGT
GATGCTGTCGCCGAAGAAGTTAAGAAAATCCTTGCTTAAAAAGATTCTCTTTTTTTATGATATTTGTACA
TAAACTTTATAAATGAAATTCATAATAGAAACGACACGAAATTACAAAATGGAATATGTTCATAGGGTAG
ACGAAACTATATACGCAATCTACATACATTTATCAAGAAGGAGAAAAAGGAGGATGTAAAGGAATACAGG
TAAGCAAATTGATACTAATGGCTCAACGTGATAAGGAAAAAGAATTGCACTTTAACATTAATATTGACAA
GGAGGAGGGCACCACACAAAAAGTTAGGTGTAACAGAAAATCATGAAACTATGATTCCTAATTTATATAT
TGGAGGATTTTCTCTA
Features (pLannotate 1.2.2; 24 found; start..end, strand, type, name):
     35..151     -  CDS            NFS1 (fragment): NFS1_YEAST - Also known as SPL1 From Saccharomyces cerevisiae (strain ATCC 204508 / S288c) (Baker's yeast).
    150..200     -  misc_feature   bom (fragment): basis of mobility region from pBR322
    302..337     -  CDS            rop (fragment): Rop protein, which maintains plasmids at low copy number; rop
    406..909     -  misc_feature   CEN/ARS: S. cerevisiae CEN6 centromere fused to an autonomously replicating sequence
    946..1050    +  promoter       AmpR promoter: bla
   1051..1911    +  CDS            AmpR: β-lactamase; bla; confers resistance to ampicillin, carbenicillin, and related antibiotics
   2082..2670    +  rep_origin     ori: high-copy-number ColE1/pMB1/pBR322/pUC origin of replication
   2853..2945    +  CDS            lacI (fragment): lac repressor; lacI; The lac repressor binds to the lac operator to inhibit transcription in E. coli. This inhibition can be relieved by adding lactose or isopropyl-β-D-thiogalactopyranoside (IPTG).
   2958..2979    +  protein_bind   CAP binding site: CAP binding activates transcription in the presence of cAMP. E. coli catabolite activator protein
   2994..3024    +  promoter       lac promoter: promoter for the E. coli lac operon
   3032..3048    +  protein_bind   lac operator: The lac repressor binds to the lac operator to inhibit transcription in E. coli. This inhibition can be relieved by adding lactose or isopropyl-β-D-thiogalactopyranoside (IPTG). lac repressor encoded by lacI
   3093..3111    +  promoter       T3 promoter: promoter for bacteriophage T3 RNA polymerase
   3129..3527    +  promoter       TEF1 promoter: S. cerevisiae TEF1; promoter for EF-1α
   3531..3548    +  misc_feature   MCS (fragment): pBluescript multiple cloning site
   3552..4271    +  CDS            FAPα2: fluorogen-activating protein composed of a dimer of the L5-MG single-chain antibody fragment (Szent-Gyorgyi et al., 2008) binds malachite green derivatives to produce red fluorescence
   4352..4403    +  misc_feature   MCS (fragment): pBluescript multiple cloning site
   4404..4651    +  terminator     CYC1 terminator: S. cerevisiae CYC1; transcription terminator for CYC1
   4670..4688    -  promoter       T7 promoter: promoter for bacteriophage T7 RNA polymerase
   4696..4851    +  CDS            lacZα (fragment): LacZα fragment of β-galactosidase; lacZ fragment
   4855..5283    +  rep_origin     f1 ori (sequence partly withheld): f1 bacteriophage origin of replication; arrow indicates direction of (+) strand synthesis
   5311..5363    -  misc_feature   bom (fragment): basis of mobility region from pBR322
   5394..5471    +  CDS            YO192_YEAST (fragment): Experimental evidence at protein level: Swiss-Prot protein existence level 1. From Saccharomyces cerevisiae (strain ATCC 204508 / S288c) (Baker's yeast).
   5611..6018    +  promoter       LEU2 promoter: S. cerevisiae LEU2
   6019..7113    +  CDS            LEU2: 3-isopropylmalate dehydrogenase, required for leucine biosynthesis; S. cerevisiae LEU2; yeast auxotrophic marker
