[The description below was written by a language model from this plasmid's Addgene catalogue record and pLannotate feature annotations shown in this document.]
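Description:
pRS415-TEF1pr-NFAPorig is a 7,440 bp yeast–E. coli shuttle vector built on the pRS415 backbone and catalogued as an empty backbone for N-terminally tagging genes of interest with a fluorogen-activating protein (FAP). In Saccharomyces cerevisiae it is maintained as a low-copy centromeric plasmid through a CEN6/ARS element and selected by leucine prototrophy from the LEU2 marker under its own promoter. In bacteria it replicates from a ColE1/pUC-type origin and is selected with ampicillin via the β-lactamase gene. An f1 origin, flanking T3 and T7 promoters, and lac promoter/lacZα remnants are carried over from the pBluescript-derived polylinker region. Short annotated fragments of rop, bom, lacI and neighbouring yeast genes are backbone remnants rather than functional parts.

The expression cassette has the constitutive S. cerevisiae TEF1 promoter, a short stretch of multiple cloning site, the FAP coding sequence, a further polylinker fragment and the CYC1 terminator. The feature table annotates the FAP as FAPα2, a dimer of the L5-MG single-chain antibody fragment that binds malachite green derivatives to give red fluorescence. According to the record, this is the original FAP sequence followed by a 2xMYC tag and a linker, cloned between the BamHI and SmaI sites of pRS415-TEF1pr. The MYC and linker segments are not annotated separately but presumably occupy the gap between the FAP coding sequence and the downstream cloning sites. A gene of interest placed in those downstream sites would be expressed as a FAP–MYC–linker fusion. The tag fluoresces only when fluorogen is added. The associated work concerns optimizing the FAP tag for quantitative protein trafficking and colocalization studies in yeast.
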