Addgene plasmid #221086: pRS415-TEF1pr-NFAPorig
Purpose: (Empty Backbone) FAP insert for N-terminally tagging genes of interest (original FAP + 2xMYC tag)
Depositing lab: Allyson O’Donnell. Depositing organization: University of Pittsburgh (University, School of Medicine, and Cancer Institute). Publication: Optimization of the fluorogen-activating protein tag for quantitative protein trafficking and colocalization studies in S. cerevisiae. Oppenheimer KG, Hager NA, McAtee CK, Filiztekin E, Shang C, Warnick JA, Bruchez MP, Brodsky JL, Prosser DC, Kwiatkowski AV, O'Donnell AF. Mol Biol Cell. 2024 Jul 1;35(7):mr5. doi: 10.1091/mbc.E24-04-0174. Epub 2024 May 29. PubMed 38809589.
Backbone
  Vector backbone: pRS415
  Vector type: Yeast Expression
  Selectable markers: LEU2
Growth in bacteria
  Bacterial resistance: Ampicillin, 100 μg/mL
  Growth temperature: 37°C
  Growth strain: DH5alpha
  Copy number: Low Copy
Gene/Insert
  Gene/Insert name: None
Terms and licenses: Academic/Nonprofit Terms; Industry Terms: Not Available to Industry
Depositor comments: The FAPorig-MYC-Linker sequence was cloned into the BamHI and SmaI sites of the pRS415-TEF1pr plasmid.
How to cite: pRS415-TEF1pr-NFAPorig was a gift from Allyson O’Donnell (Addgene plasmid # 221086 ; http://n2t.net/addgene:221086 ; RRID:Addgene_221086)
